>Addgene plasmid #142717 | TFORF1022 | addgene full sequence | sequence record 392717 | Addgene NGS Result
GGCTCCGGTGCCCGTCAGTGGGCAGAGCGCACATCGCCCACAGTCCCCGAGAAGTTGGGGGGAGGGGTCG
GCAATTGAACCGGTGCCTAGAGAAGGTGGCGCGGGGTAAACTGGGAAAGTGATGTCGTGTACTGGCTCCG
CCTTTTTCCCGAGGGTGGGGGAGAACCGTATATAAGTGCAGTAGTCGCCGTGAACGTTCTTTTTCGCAAC
GGGTTTGCCGCCAGAACACAGGTAAGTGCCGTGTGTGGTTCCCGCGGGCCTGGCCTCTTTACGGGTTATG
GCCCTTGCGTGCCTTGAATTACTTCCACCTGGCTGCAGTACGTGATTCTTGATCCCGAGCTTCGGGTTGG
AAGTGGGTGGGAGAGTTCGAGGCCTTGCGCTTAAGGAGCCCCTTCGCCTCGTGCTTGAGTTGAGGCCTGG
CCTGGGCGCTGGGGCCGCCGCGTGCGAATCTGGTGGCACCTTCGCGCCTGTCTCGCTGCTTTCGATAAGT
CTCTAGCCATTTAAAATTTTTGATGACCTGCTGCGACGCTTTTTTTCTGGCAAGATAGTCTTGTAAATGC
GGGCCAAGATCTGCACACTGGTATTTCGGTTTTTGGGGCCGCGGGCGGCGACGGGGCCCGTGCGTCCCAG
CGCACATGTTCGGCGAGGCGGGGCCTGCGAGCGCGGCCACCGAGAATCGGACGGGGGTAGTCTCAAGCTG
GCCGGCCTGCTCTGGTGCCTGGCCTCGCGCCGCCGTGTATCGCCCCGCCCTGGGCGGCAAGGCTGGCCCG
GTCGGCACCAGTTGCGTGAGCGGAAAGATGGCCGCTTCCCGGCCCTGCTGCAGGGAGCTCAAAATGGAGG
ACGCGGCGCTCGGGAGAGCGGGCGGGTGAGTCACCCACACAAAGGAAAAGGGCCTTTCCGTCCTCAGCCG
TCGCTTCATGTGACTCCACGGAGTACCGGGCGCCGTCCAGGCACCTCGATTAGTTCTCGAGCTTTTGGAG
TACGTCGTCTTTAGGTTGGGGGGAGGGGTTTTATGCGATGGAGTTTCCCCACACTGAGTGGGTGGAGACT
GAAGTTAGGCCAGCTTGGCACTTGATGTAATTCTCCTTGGAATTTGCCCTTTTTGAGTTTGGATCTTGGT
TCATTCTCAAGCCTCAGACAGTGGTTCAAAGTTTTTTTCTTCCATTTCAGGTGTCGTGAGGCTAGCACCG
CCACCATGCCGCGCTCCTTCCTGGTAAAGAAGATCAAAGGGGACGGCTTCCAGTGCAGCGGGGTGCCGGC
CCCCACCTACCACCCCTTGGAGACAGCCTACGTGCTGCCTGGCGCCCGGGGGCCTCCCGGGGACAACGGG
TACGCCCCGCACCGCCTGCCCCCGAGCAGCTACGATGCGGACCAGAAGCCGGGCCTGGAGCTGGCCCCGG
CCGAGCCCGCGTACCCGCCGGCGGCGCCGGAGGAGTACAGCGACCCCGAAAGCCCGCAGTCGAGCCTGTC
GGCGCGCTACTTCCGAGGGGAGGCGGCAGTGACCGACAGCTACTCCATGGACGCCTTCTTCATCTCGGAC
GGGCGCTCGCGGCGGCGGCGGGGCGGGGGCGGCGGGGACGCGGGGGGCTCGGGAGACGCGGGGGGCGCCG
GGGGGCGCGCGGGGCGCGCGGGGGCGCAGGCGGGCGGCGGGCACCGGCACGCGTGCGCCGAGTGCGGCAA
GACCTACGCCACGTCGTCGAACCTGAGCCGCCACAAGCAGACGCACCGCAGCCTGGACAGCCAGCTGGCG
CGCAAATGCCCGACGTGCGGCAAGGCCTACGTGTCCATGCCCGCGCTCGCCATGCACCTGCTCACGCACA
ACCTGCGCCACAAGTGCGGCGTCTGCGGCAAGGCCTTCTCGCGGCCCTGGCTGCTGCAGGGTCACATGCG
CTCGCACACCGGCGAAAAGCCGTTCGGCTGCGCGCACTGCGGCAAGGCCTTCGCCGACCGCTCCAACCTG
CGCGCGCACATGCAGACGCACTCGGCCTTCAAGCACTACCGCTGCCGCCAGTGCGACAAGAGCTTCGCGC
TCAAGTCCTACCTCCACAAGCACTGCGAGGCGGCCTGCGCCAAGGCGGCCGAGCCACCCCCGCCGACCCC
CGCCGGCCCGGCCAGCTAGTAATGAACTAGTCCGTAACTTGAAAGTATTTCGATTTCTTGGCTTTATATA
TCTTGTGGAAAGGACGACTGCGAAGGAATAAAGGCTTTGCCACGCGTTAAGTCGACAATCAACCTCTGGA
TTACAAAATTTGTGAAAGATTGACTGGTATTCTTAACTATGTTGCTCCTTTTACGCTATGTGGATACGCT
GCTTTAATGCCTTTGTATCATGCTATTGCTTCCCGTATGGCTTTCATTTTCTCCTCCTTGTATAAATCCT
GGTTGCTGTCTCTTTATGAGGAGTTGTGGCCCGTTGTCAGGCAACGTGGCGTGGTGTGCACTGTGTTTGC
TGACGCAACCCCCACTGGTTGGGGCATTGCCACCACCTGTCAGCTCCTTTCCGGGACTTTCGCTTTCCCC
CTCCCTATTGCCACGGCGGAACTCATCGCCGCCTGCCTTGCCCGCTGCTGGACAGGGGCTCGGCTGTTGG
GCACTGACAATTCCGTGGTGTTGTCGGGGAAATCATCGTCCTTTCCTTGGCTGCTCGCCTGTGTTGCCAC
CTGGATTCTGCGCGGGACGTCCTTCTGCTACGTCCCTTCGGCCCTCAATCCAGCGGACCTTCCTTCCCGC
GGCCTGCTGCCGGCTCTGCGGCCTCTTCCGCGTCTTCGCCTTCGCCCTCAGACGAGTCGGATCTCCCTTT
GGGCCGCCTCCCCGCGTCGACTTTAAGACCAATGACTTACAAGGCAGCTGTAGATCTTAGCCACTTTTTA
AAAGAAAAGGGGGGACTGGAAGGGCTAATTCACTCCCAACGAAGACAAGATCTGCTTTTTGCTTGTACTG
GGTCTCTCTGGTTAGACCAGATCTGAGCCTGGGAGCTCTCTGGCTAACTAGGGAACCCACTGCTTAAGCC
TCAATAAAGCTTGCCTTGAGTGCTTCAAGTAGTGTGTGCCCGTCTGTTGTGTGACTCTGGTAACTAGAGA
TCCCTCAGACCCTTTTAGTCAGTGTGGAAAATCTCTAGCAGTACGTATAGTAGTTCATGTCATCTTATTA
TTCAGTATTTATAACTTGCAAAGAAATGAATATCAGAGAGTGAGAGGAACTTGTTTATTGCAGCTTATAA
TGGTTACAAATAAAGCAATAGCATCACAAATTTCACAAATAAAGCATTTTTTTCACTGCATTCTAGTTGT
GGTTTGTCCAAACTCATCAATGTATCTTATCATGTCTGGCTCTAGCTATCCCGCCCCTAACTCCGCCCAT
CCCGCCCCTAACTCCGCCCAGTTCCGCCCATTCTCCGCCCCATGGCTGACTAATTTTTTTTATTTATGCA
GAGGCCGAGGCCGCCTCGGCCTCTGAGCTATTCCAGAAGTAGTGAGGAGGCTTTTTTGGAGGCCTAGGGA
CGTACCCAATTCGCCCTATAGTGAGTCGTATTACGCGCGCTCACTGGCCGTCGTTTTACAACGTCGTGAC
TGGGAAAACCCTGGCGTTACCCAACTTAATCGCCTTGCAGCACATCCCCCTTTCGCCAGCTGGCGTAATA
GCGAAGAGGCCCGCACCGATCGCCCTTCCCAACAGTTGCGCAGCCTGAATGGCGAATGGG
[124 nt withheld, positions 3701-3824]
C
[91 nt withheld, positions 3826-3916]
A
[49 nt withheld, positions 3918-3966]
CCTTTGACGTTGGAGTCCACGTTCTTT
[37 nt withheld, positions 3994-4030]
ACCCTATCTCGGTCTATTCTTTTGATTTATAAGGGATTTTGCCGATTTCGGCCTATTGGTTAAAAAATGA
GCTGATTTAACAAAAATTTAACGCGAATTTTAACAAAATATTAACGCTTACAATTTAGGTGGCACTTTTC
GGGGAAATGTGCGCGGAACCCCTATTTGTTTATTTTTCTAAATACATTCAAATATGTATCCGCTCATGAG
ACAATAACCCTGATAAATGCTTCAATAATATTGAAAAAGGAAGAGTATGAGTATTCAACATTTCCGTGTC
GCCCTTATTCCCTTTTTTGCGGCATTTTGCCTTCCTGTTTTTGCTCACCCAGAAACGCTGGTGAAAGTAA
AAGATGCTGAAGATCAGTTGGGTGCACGAGTGGGTTACATCGAACTGGATCTCAACAGCGGTAAGATCCT
TGAGAGTTTTCGCCCCGAAGAACGTTTTCCAATGATGAGCACTTTTAAAGTTCTGCTATGTGGCGCGGTA
TTATCCCGTATTGACGCCGGGCAAGAGCAACTCGGTCGCCGCATACACTATTCTCAGAATGACTTGGTTG
AGTACTCACCAGTCACAGAAAAGCATCTTACGGATGGCATGACAGTAAGAGAATTATGCAGTGCTGCCAT
AACCATGAGTGATAACACTGCGGCCAACTTACTTCTGACAACGATCGGAGGACCGAAGGAGCTAACCGCT
TTTTTGCACAACATGGGGGATCATGTAACTCGCCTTGATCGTTGGGAACCGGAGCTGAATGAAGCCATAC
CAAACGACGAGCGTGACACCACGATGCCTGTAGCAATGGCAACAACGTTGCGCAAACTATTAACTGGCGA
ACTACTTACTCTAGCTTCCCGGCAACAATTAATAGACTGGATGGAGGCGGATAAAGTTGCAGGACCACTT
CTGCGCTCGGCCCTTCCGGCTGGCTGGTTTATTGCTGATAAATCTGGAGCCGGTGAGCGTGGGTCTCGCG
GTATCATTGCAGCACTGGGGCCAGATGGTAAGCCCTCCCGTATCGTAGTTATCTACACGACGGGGAGTCA
GGCAACTATGGATGAACGAAATAGACAGATCGCTGAGATAGGTGCCTCACTGATTAAGCATTGGTAACTG
TCAGACCAAGTTTACTCATATATACTTTAGATTGATTTAAAACTTCATTTTTAATTTAAAAGGATCTAGG
TGAAGATCCTTTTTGATAATCTCATGACCAAAATCCCTTAACGTGAGTTTTCGTTCCACTGAGCGTCAGA
CCCCGTAGAAAAGATCAAAGGATCTTCTTGAGATCCTTTTTTTCTGCGCGTAATCTGCTGCTTGCAAACA
AAAAAACCACCGCTACCAGCGGTGGTTTGTTTGCCGGATCAAGAGCTACCAACTCTTTTTCCGAAGGTAA
CTGGCTTCAGCAGAGCGCAGATACCAAATACTGTTCTTCTAGTGTAGCCGTAGTTAGGCCACCACTTCAA
GAACTCTGTAGCACCGCCTACATACCTCGCTCTGCTAATCCTGTTACCAGTGGCTGCTGCCAGTGGCGAT
AAGTCGTGTCTTACCGGGTTGGACTCAAGACGATAGTTACCGGATAAGGCGCAGCGGTCGGGCTGAACGG
GGGGTTCGTGCACACAGCCCAGCTTGGAGCGAACGACCTACACCGAACTGAGATACCTACAGCGTGAGCT
ATGAGAAAGCGCCACGCTTCCCGAAGGGAGAAAGGCGGACAGGTATCCGGTAAGCGGCAGGGTCGGAACA
GGAGAGCGCACGAGGGAGCTTCCAGGGGGAAACGCCTGGTATCTTTATAGTCCTGTCGGGTTTCGCCACC
TCTGACTTGAGCGTCGATTTTTGTGATGCTCGTCAGGGGGGCGGAGCCTATGGAAAAACGCCAGCAACGC
GGCCTTTTTACGGTTCCTGGCCTTTTGCTGGCCTTTTGCTCACATGTTCTTTCCTGCGTTATCCCCTGAT
TCTGTGGATAACCGTATTACCGCCTTTGAGTGAGCTGATACCGCTCGCCGCAGCCGAACGACCGAGCGCA
GCGAGTCAGTGAGCGAGGAAGCGGAAGAGCGCCCAATACGCAAACCGCCTCTCCCCGCGCGTTGGCCGAT
TCATTAATGCAGCTGGCACGACAGGTTTCCCGACTGGAAAGCGGGCAGTGAGCGCAACGCAATTAATGTG
AGTTAGCTCACTCATTAGGCACCCCAGGCTTTACACTTTATGCTTCCGGCTCGTATGTTGTGTGGAATTG
TGAGCGGATAACAATTTCACACAGGAAACAGCTATGACCATGATTACGCCAAGCGCGCAATTAACCCTCA
CTAAAGGGAACAAAAGCTGGAGCTGCAAGCTTAATGTAGTCTTATGCAATACTCTTGTAGTCTTGCAACA
TGGTAACGATGAGTTAGCAACATGCCTTACAAGGAGAGAAAAAGCACCGTGCATGCCGATTGGTGGAAGT
AAGGTGGTACGATCGTGCCTTATTAGGAAGGCAACAGACGGGTCTGACATGGATTGGACGAACCACTGAA
TTGCCGCATTGCAGAGATATTGTATTTAAGTGCCTAGCTCGATACATAAACGGGTCTCTCTGGTTAGACC
AGATCTGAGCCTGGGAGCTCTCTGGCTAACTAGGGAACCCACTGCTTAAGCCTCAATAAAGCTTGCCTTG
AGTGCTTCAAGTAGTGTGTGCCCGTCTGTTGTGTGACTCTGGTAACTAGAGATCCCTCAGACCCTTTTAG
TCAGTGTGGAAAATCTCTAGCAGTGGCGCCCGAACAGGGACTTGAAAGCGAAAGGGAAACCAGAGGAGCT
CTCTCGACGCAGGACTCGGCTTGCTGAAGCGCGCACGGCAAGAGGCGAGGGGCGGCGACTGGTGAGTACG
CCAAAAATTTTGACTAGCGGAGGCTAGAAGGAGAGAGATGGGTGCGAGAGCGTCAGTATTAAGCGGGGGA
GAATTAGATCGCGATGGGAAAAAATTCGGTTAAGGCCAGGGGGAAAGAAAAAATATAAATTAAAACATAT
AGTATGGGCAAGCAGGGAGCTAGAACGATTCGCAGTTAATCCTGGCCTGTTAGAAACATCAGAAGGCTGT
AGACAAATACTGGGACAGCTACAACCATCCCTTCAGACAGGATCAGAAGAACTTAGATCATTATATAATA
CAGTAGCAACCCTCTATTGTGTGCATCAAAGGATAGAGATAAAAGACACCAAGGAAGCTTTAGACAAGAT
AGAGGAAGAGCAAAACAAAAGTAAGACCACCGCACAGCAAGCGGCCGCTGATCTTCAGACCTGGAGGAGG
AGATATGAGGGACAATTGGAGAAGTGAATTATATAAATATAAAGTAGTAAAAATTGAACCATTAGGAGTA
GCACCCACCAAGGCAAAGAGAAGAGTGGTGCAGAGAGAAAAAAGAGCAGTGGGAATAGGAGCTTTGTTCC
TTGGGTTCTTGGGAGCAGCAGGAAGCACTATGGGCGCAGCGTCAATGACGCTGACGGTACAGGCCAGACA
ATTATTGTCTGGTATAGTGCAGCAGCAGAACAATTTGCTGAGGGCTATTGAGGCGCAACAGCATCTGTTG
CAACTCACAGTCTGGGGCATCAAGCAGCTCCAGGCAAGAATCCTGGCTGTGGAAAGATACCTAAAGGATC
AACAGCTCCTGGGGATTTGGGGTTGCTCTGGAAAACTCATTTGCACCACTGCTGTGCCTTGGAATGCTAG
TTGGAGTAATAAATCTCTGGAACAGATTTGGAATCACACGACCTGGATGGAGTGGGACAGAGAAATTAAC
AATTACACAAGCTTAATACACTCCTTAATTGAAGAATCGCAAAACCAGCAAGAAAAGAATGAACAAGAAT
TATTGGAATTAGATAAATGGGCAAGTTTGTGGAATTGGTTTAACATAACAAATTGGCTGTGGTATATAAA
ATTATTCATAATGATAGTAGGAGGCTTGGTAGGTTTAAGAATAGTTTTTGCTGTACTTTCTATAGTGAAT
AGAGTTAGGCAGGGATATTCACCATTATCGTTTCAGACCCACCTCCCAACCCCGAGGGGACCCATGCATT
GCATCTCAATTAGTCAGCAACCAGGTGTGGAAAGTCCCCAGGCTCCCCAGCAGGCAGAAGTATGCAAAGC
ATGCGTCTCAATTAGTCAGCAACCATAGTCCCGCCCCTAACTCCGCCCATCCCGCCCCTAACTCCGCCCA
GTTCCGCCCATTCTCCGCCCCATGGCTGACTAATTTTTTTTATTTATGCAGAGGCCGAGGCCGCCTCGGC
CTCTGAGCTATTCCAGAAGTAGTGAGGAGGCTTTTTTGGAGGCCTAGGCTTTTGCAAAAAGCTTTCTAGA
GGTACCACCGGAGCTTACCATGACCGAGTACAAGCCCACGGTGCGCCTCGCCACCCGCGACGACGTCCCC
AGGGCCGTACGCACCCTCGCCGCCGCGTTCGCCGACTACCCCGCCACGCGCCACACCGTCGATCCGGACC
GCCACATCGAGCGGGTCACCGAGCTGCAAGAACTCTTCCTCACGCGCGTCGGGCTCGACATCGGCAAGGT
GTGGGTCGCGGACGACGGCGCCGCCGTGGCGGTCTGGACCACGCCGGAGAGCGTCGAAGCGGGGGCGGTG
TTCGCCGAGATCGGCCCGCGCATGGCCGAGTTGAGCGGTTCCCGGCTGGCCGCGCAGCAACAGATGGAAG
GCCTCCTGGCGCCGCACCGGCCCAAGGAGCCCGCGTGGTTCCTGGCCACCGTCGGCGTCTCGCCCGACCA
CCAGGGCAAGGGTCTGGGCAGCGCCGTCGTGCTCCCCGGAGTGGAGGCGGCCGAGCGCGCCGGGGTGCCC
GCCTTCCTGGAGACCTCCGCGCCCCGCAACCTCCCCTTCTACGAGCGGCTCGGCTTCACCGTCACCGCCG
ACGTCGAGGTGCCCGAAGGACCGCGCACCTGGTGCATGACCCGCAAGCCCGGTGCCAGTTAACGAATTCT
AGATCTTGAGACAAATGGCAGTATTCATCCACAATTTTAAAAGAAAAGGGGGGATTGGGGGGTACAGTGC
AGGGGAAAGAATAGTAGACATAATAGCAACAGACATACAAACTAAAGAATTACAAAAACAAATTACAAAA
ATTCAAAATTTTCGGGTTTATTACAGGGACAGCAGAGATCCACTTTGGCGCCGGCTCGAGGCCTGCAGGT
GCAAAGATGGATAAAGTTTTAAACAGAGAGGAATCTTTGCAGCTAATGGACCTTCTAGGTCTTGAAAGGA
GTGGGAATT
Features (pLannotate 1.2.2; 31 found; start..end, strand, type, name):
      1..1179    +  promoter       EF-1α promoter: strong constitutive promoter for human elongation factor EF-1α
   1196..2116    +  CDS            SCRT2: SCRT2_HUMAN - Experimental evidence at transcript level: Swiss-Prot protein existence level 2. May be involved in transcriptional regulation. From Homo sapiens (Human).
   2132..2185    +  promoter       U6 promoter (fragment): RNA polymerase III promoter for human U6 snRNA
   2227..2815    +  misc_feature   WPRE: woodchuck hepatitis virus posttranscriptional regulatory element
   2866..2885    +  misc_feature   cPPT/CTS (fragment): central polypurine tract and central termination sequence of HIV-1
   2887..3120    +  LTR            3' LTR (ΔU3): self-inactivating 3' long terminal repeat (LTR) from HIV-1
   3198..3319    +  polyA_signal   SV40 poly(A) signal: SV40 polyadenylation signal
   3359..3494    +  rep_origin     SV40 ori: SV40 origin of replication
   3515..3533    -  promoter       T7 promoter: promoter for bacteriophage T7 RNA polymerase
   3541..3696    +  CDS            lacZα (fragment): LacZα fragment of β-galactosidase; lacZ fragment
   3701..4129    +  rep_origin     f1 ori (sequence partly withheld): f1 bacteriophage origin of replication; arrow indicates direction of (+) strand synthesis
   4182..4286    +  promoter       AmpR promoter: bla
   4287..5147    +  CDS            AmpR: β-lactamase; bla; confers resistance to ampicillin, carbenicillin, and related antibiotics
   5318..5906    +  rep_origin     ori: high-copy-number ColE1/pMB1/pBR322/pUC origin of replication
   6089..6181    +  CDS            lacI (fragment): lac repressor; lacI; The lac repressor binds to the lac operator to inhibit transcription in E. coli. This inhibition can be relieved by adding lactose or isopropyl-β-D-thiogalactopyranoside (IPTG).
   6194..6215    +  protein_bind   CAP binding site: CAP binding activates transcription in the presence of cAMP. E. coli catabolite activator protein
   6230..6260    +  promoter       lac promoter: promoter for the E. coli lac operon
   6268..6284    +  protein_bind   lac operator: The lac repressor binds to the lac operator to inhibit transcription in E. coli. This inhibition can be relieved by adding lactose or isopropyl-β-D-thiogalactopyranoside (IPTG). lac repressor encoded by lacI
   6329..6347    +  promoter       T3 promoter: promoter for bacteriophage T3 RNA polymerase
   6375..6601    +  promoter       RSV promoter: Rous sarcoma virus enhancer/promoter
   6602..6782    +  LTR            5' LTR (truncated): truncated 5' long terminal repeat (LTR) from HIV-1
   6829..6954    +  misc_feature   HIV-1 Ψ: packaging signal of human immunodeficiency virus type 1
   6938..7301    +  CDS            HIV-1 gag (fragment): gag protein from human immunodeficiency virus 1; gag
   7447..7680    +  misc_feature   RRE: The Rev response element (RRE) of HIV-1 allows for Rev-dependent mRNA export from the nucleus to the cytoplasm.
   8057..8083    +  CDS            Rev (fragment): human immunodeficiency virus 1 (HIV-1) Rev protein; rev; enhances nuclear export of unspliced and incompletely spliced viral mRNAs
   8090..8113    +  promoter       SV40 promoter (fragment): SV40 early promoter
   8114..8185    +  promoter       SV40 promoter (fragment): SV40 enhancer and early promoter
   8209..8344    +  rep_origin     SV40 ori: SV40 origin of replication
   8390..8986    +  CDS            PuroR (fragment): puromycin N-acetyltransferase; pac from Streptomyces; confers resistance to puromycin
   9035..9152    +  misc_feature   cPPT/CTS: central polypurine tract and central termination sequence of HIV-1
   9217..9283    +  CDS            small t antigen (fragment): SV40 (simian virus 40) small t antigen
