[The description below was written by a language model from this plasmid's Addgene catalogue record and pLannotate feature annotations shown in this document.]
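Description:
TFORF1022 is a lentiviral mammalian expression plasmid built on the pLX_TRC317 backbone and carrying the human transcription factor SCRT2 (also known as ZNF898B) as a synthesized open reading frame. It belongs to a barcoded transcription factor ORF collection in which each construct carries a unique 24-bp barcode, so that the overexpressed factor can be identified in pooled screens, for example screens of directed differentiation. The barcode is not annotated in the feature table; its exact position is therefore not stated, although a short unannotated stretch (with a small hit called as a U6 promoter fragment) lies between the ORF and the WPRE.

The sequenced record is 9,289 nt. The EF-1α promoter drives the SCRT2 coding sequence, followed by a WPRE that enhances transcript stability and expression. The viral framework is of the third-generation, self-inactivating type: an RSV promoter fused to a truncated HIV-1 5' LTR produces the genomic RNA in packaging cells, and is followed by the Ψ packaging signal with a gag fragment, the RRE for Rev-dependent nuclear export, a cPPT/CTS element that aids nuclear import, and a ΔU3 3' LTR that disables LTR promoter activity after integration. Within the proviral region, upstream of the EF-1α cassette, an SV40 early promoter drives puromycin N-acetyltransferase, allowing selection of transduced cells with puromycin. An SV40 polyadenylation signal lies downstream of the 3' LTR. In bacteria the plasmid is maintained by a high-copy ColE1/pUC origin and ampicillin resistance; an f1 origin and residual lac and T7/T3 elements come from the cloning backbone. The depositor notes that the plasmid can be prone to recombination.
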