Addgene plasmid #142717: TFORF1022
Purpose: Lentiviral vector for overexpressing transcription factor ORFs with unique 24-bp barcodes. Barcodes facilitate identification of transcription factors in pooled screens.
Depositing lab: Feng Zhang. Depositing organization: Broad Institute. Publication: A transcription factor atlas of directed differentiation. Joung J, Ma S, Tay T, Geiger-Schuller KR, Kirchgatterer PC, Verdine VK, Guo B, Arias-Garcia MA, Allen WE, Singh A, Kuksenko O, Abudayyeh OO, Gootenberg JS, Fu Z, Macrae RK, Buenrostro JD, Regev A, Zhang F. Cell. 2023 Jan 5;186(1):209-229.e26. doi: 10.1016/j.cell.2022.11.026. PubMed 36608654.
Backbone
  Vector backbone: pLX_TRC317
  Backbone manufacturer: Broad Institute Genetic Perturbation Platform
  Backbone size w/o insert (bp): 8264
  Vector type: Mammalian Expression, Lentiviral
  Selectable markers: Puromycin
Growth in bacteria
  Bacterial resistance: Ampicillin, 100 μg/mL
  Growth temperature: 37°C
  Growth strain: NEB Stable
  Copy number: High Copy
Gene/Insert
  Gene/Insert name: SCRT2
  Species: H. sapiens (human)
  Insert size (bp): 1025
  Entrez Gene: SCRT2 (a.k.a. ZNF898B)
  Promoter: EF1a
  Cloning method: Unknown
  Sequencing primers: 5′ GGGTGGAGACTGAAGTTAGGCCAG; 3′ CACATAGCGTAAAAGGAGCAACATAG
Terms and licenses: Academic/Nonprofit Terms; Industry Terms: Not Available to Industry
Depositor comments: NM_033129,ENST00000246104 . The transcription factor ORF portion of this plasmid was synthesized by Genewiz. Please test multiple small colonies in case of plasmid recombination. To make this collection available in a timely manner, a portion of this collection was not fully sequenced by Addgene. If an Addgene verified full plasmid sequence is not available, please contact us prior to placing an order to request the full sequence.
How to cite: TFORF1022 was a gift from Feng Zhang (Addgene plasmid # 142717 ; http://n2t.net/addgene:142717 ; RRID:Addgene_142717)
