>Addgene plasmid #142717 | TFORF1022 | depositor partial sequence | sequence record 280289 | Insert
ACCGCCACCATGCCGCGCTCCTTCCTGGTAAAGAAGATCAAAGGGGACGGCTTCCAGTGCAGCGGGGTGC
CGGCCCCCACCTACCACCCCTTGGAGACAGCCTACGTGCTGCCTGGCGCCCGGGGGCCTCCCGGGGACAA
CGGGTACGCCCCGCACCGCCTGCCCCCGAGCAGCTACGATGCGGACCAGAAGCCGGGCCTGGAGCTGGCC
CCGGCCGAGCCCGCGTACCCGCCGGCGGCGCCGGAGGAGTACAGCGACCCCGAAAGCCCGCAGTCGAGCC
TGTCGGCGCGCTACTTCCGAGGGGAGGCGGCAGTGACCGACAGCTACTCCATGGACGCCTTCTTCATCTC
GGACGGGCGCTCGCGGCGGCGGCGGGGCGGGGGCGGCGGGGACGCGGGGGGCTCGGGAGACGCGGGGGGC
GCCGGGGGGCGCGCGGGGCGCGCGGGGGCGCAGGCGGGCGGCGGGCACCGGCACGCGTGCGCCGAGTGCG
GCAAGACCTACGCCACGTCGTCGAACCTGAGCCGCCACAAGCAGACGCACCGCAGCCTGGACAGCCAGCT
GGCGCGCAAATGCCCGACGTGCGGCAAGGCCTACGTGTCCATGCCCGCGCTCGCCATGCACCTGCTCACG
CACAACCTGCGCCACAAGTGCGGCGTCTGCGGCAAGGCCTTCTCGCGGCCCTGGCTGCTGCAGGGTCACA
TGCGCTCGCACACCGGCGAAAAGCCGTTCGGCTGCGCGCACTGCGGCAAGGCCTTCGCCGACCGCTCCAA
CCTGCGCGCGCACATGCAGACGCACTCGGCCTTCAAGCACTACCGCTGCCGCCAGTGCGACAAGAGCTTC
GCGCTCAAGTCCTACCTCCACAAGCACTGCGAGGCGGCCTGCGCCAAGGCGGCCGAGCCACCCCCGCCGA
CCCCCGCCGGCCCGGCCAGCTAGTAATGAACTAGTCCGTAACTTGAAAGTATTTCGATTTCTTGGCTTTA
TATATCTTGTGGAAAGGACGACTGCGAAGGAATAAAGGCTTTGCC
