>Addgene plasmid #142717 | TFORF1022 | depositor partial sequence | sequence record 280290 | Barcode
CTGCGAAGGAATAAAGGCTTTGCC
